Addgene plasmid #23580: pDONR223-PRKD3
Depositing lab: William Hahn & David Root. Depositing organization: Dana-Farber Cancer Institute. Publication: COT drives resistance to RAF inhibition through MAP kinase pathway reactivation. Johannessen CM, Boehm JS, Kim SY, Thomas SR, Wardwell L, Johnson LA, Emery CM, Stransky N, Cogdill AP, Barretina J, Caponigro G, Hieronymus H, Murray RR, Salehi-Ashtiani K, Hill DE, Vidal M, Zhao JJ, Yang X, Alkan O, Kim S, Harris JL, Wilson CJ, Myer VE, Finan PM, Root DE, Roberts TM, Golub T, Flaherty KT, Dummer R, Weber BL, Sellers WR, Schlegel R, Wargo JA, Hahn WC, Garraway LA. Nature. 2010 Dec 16;468(7326):968-72. doi: 10.1038/nature09627 PubMed 21107320.
Backbone
  Vector backbone: pDONR223
  Backbone manufacturer: Invitrogen
  Backbone size w/o insert (bp): 5005
  Vector type: Gateway Donor vector
Growth in bacteria
  Bacterial resistance: Spectinomycin, 50 μg/mL
  Growth temperature: 37°C
  Growth strain: DH5alpha
  Copy number: High Copy
Gene/Insert
  Gene/Insert name: PRKD3 (alt name: protein kinase D3)
  Species: H. sapiens (human)
  Insert size (bp): 1836
  Mutation: Q546R
  Entrez Gene: PRKD3 (a.k.a. EPK2, PKC-NU, PKD3, PRKCN, nPKC-NU)
  Cloning method: Gateway Cloning
  Sequencing primers: 5′ M13rev; 3′ M13pUC-fwd
Terms and licenses: Academic/Nonprofit Terms; Industry Terms: Not Available to Industry
Depositor comments: The ORF has no Stop codon. This design enables easy recombination into a destination vector to add an epitope tag of choice and Stop codon to the ORF. Do NOT use this plasmid directly for transfections. A set of 4 custom lentiviral vectors is available ( pLX301 (http://www.addgene.org/25895/) , pLX302 (http://www.addgene.org/25896/) , pLX303 (http://www.addgene.org/25897/) , pLX304 (http://www.addgene.org/25890/) ) to be used to express these ORFs in mammalian cells. These plasmids are not included in the kit and must be ordered separately.
How to cite: pDONR223-PRKD3 was a gift from William Hahn & David Root (Addgene plasmid # 23580 ; http://n2t.net/addgene:23580 ; RRID:Addgene_23580)
