[The description below was written by a language model from this plasmid's Addgene catalogue record.]
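Description:
pDONR223-PRKD3 is a Gateway entry clone built on the Invitrogen pDONR223 donor backbone (about 5 kb without insert) and carrying the human PRKD3 open reading frame, which encodes protein kinase D3 (also known as PKC-nu). It is a bacterial cloning and storage plasmid rather than an expression vector: it is maintained at high copy in E. coli under spectinomycin selection. The record lists no promoter driving the insert, and the depositor notes explicitly warn against using it directly for transfection. No feature table is provided, so the origin of replication and the recombination sites flanking the insert are not itemised, although a Gateway-cloned ORF in a pDONR backbone is normally bracketed by attL sites that allow LR recombination into destination vectors. M13 primer sites on either side of the insert are used for sequence verification.

The insert is recorded as 1836 bp and carries a Q546R substitution relative to the reference; the record does not say whether this change has functional consequences. The ORF was deliberately cloned without a stop codon. Transfer into a suitable destination vector therefore fuses it in frame to a C-terminal epitope tag of choice, and the destination vector supplies the stop codon. The depositors point to a companion set of lentiviral destination vectors (the pLX301–pLX304 series) for expressing these ORFs in mammalian cells. The clone belongs to a collection of kinase ORFs associated with a study that used ORF overexpression to identify drivers of resistance to RAF inhibition through MAP kinase pathway reactivation. Its typical use is as a source clone for building tagged PRKD3 expression constructs for gain-of-function experiments or screens.
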