>Addgene plasmid #23580 | pDONR223-PRKD3 | depositor partial sequence | sequence record 10745 | Author sequence
ATGTCTGCAAATAATTCCCCTCCATCAGCCCAGAAGTCTGTATTACCCACAGCTATTCCTGCTGTGCTTC
CAGCTGCTTCTCCGTGTTCAAGTCCTAAGACGGGACTCTCTGCCCGACTCTCTAATGGAAGCTTCAGTGC
ACCATCACTCACCAACTCCAGAGGCTCAGTGCATACAGTTTCATTTCTACTGCAAATTGGCCTCACACGG
GAGAGTGTTACCATTGAAGCCCAGGAACTGTCTTTATCTGCTGTCAAGGATCTTGTGTGCTCCATAGTTT
ATCAAAAGTTTCCAGAGTGTGGATTCTTTGGCATGTATGACAAAATTCTTCTCTTTCGCCATGACATGAA
CTCAGAAAACATTTTGCAGCTGATTACCTCAACAGATGAAATACATGAAGGAGACCTAGTGGAAGTGGTT
CTTTCAGCTTTAGCCACAGTAGAAGACTTCCAGATTCGTCCACATACTCTCTATGTACATTCTTACAAAG
CTCCTACTTTCTGTGATTACTGTGGTGAGATGCTCTGGGGATTGGTACGTCAAGGACTGAAATGTGAAGG
CTGTGGATTAAATTACCATAAACGATGTGCCTTCAAGATTCCAAATAACTGTAGTGGAGTAAGAAAGAGA
CGTCTGTCAAATGTATCTTTACCAGGACCCGGCCTCTCAGTTCCAAGACCCCTACAGCCTGAATATGTAG
CCCTTCCCAGTGAAGAGTCACATGTCCACCAGGAACCAAGTAAGAGAATTCCTTCTTGGAGTGGTCGCCC
AATCTGGATGGAAAAGATGGTAATGTGCAGAGTGAAAGTTCCACACACATTTGCTGTTCACTCTTACACC
CGTCCCACGATATGTCAGTACTGCAAGCGGTTACTGAAAGGCCTCTTTCGCCAAGGAATGCAGTGTAAAG
ATTGCAAATTCAACTGCCATAAACGCTGTGCATCAAAAGTACCAAGAGACTGCCTTGGAGAGGTTACTTT
CAATGGAGAACCTTCCAGTCTGGGAACAGATACAGATATACCAATGGATATTGACAATAATGACATAAAT
AGTGATAGTAGTCGGGGTTTGGATGACACAGAAGAGCCATCACCCCCAGAAGATAAGATGTTCTTCTTGG
ATCCATCTGATCTCGATGTGGAAAGAGATGAAGAAGCCGTTAAAACAATCAGTCCATCAACAAGCAATAA
TATTCCGCTAATGAGGGTTGTACAATCCATCAAGCACACAAAGAGGAAGAGCAGCACAATGGTGAAGGAA
GGGTGGATGGTCCATTACACCAGCAGGGATAACCTGAGAAAGAGGCATTATTGGAGACTTGACAGCAAAT
GTCTAACATTATTTCAGAATGAATCTGGATCAAAGTATTATAAGGAAATTCCACTTTCAGAAATTCTCCG
CATATCTTCACCACGAGATTTCACAAACATTTCACAAGGCAGCAATCCACACTGTTTTGAAATCATTACT
GATACTATGGTATACTTCGTTGGTGAGAACAATGGGGACAGCTCTCATAATCCTGTTCTTGCTGCCACTG
GAGTTGGACTTGATGTAGCACAGAGCTGGGAAAAAGCAATTCGCCAAGCCCTCATGCCTGTTACTCCTCA
AGCAAGTGTTTGCACTTCTCCAGGGCGAGGGAAAGATCACAAAGATTTGTCTACAAGTATCTCTGTATCT
AATTGTCAGATTCAGGAGAATGTGGATATCAGTACTGTTTACCAGATCTTTGCAGATGAGGTGCTTGGTT
CAGGCCAGTTTGGCATCGTTTATGGAGGTAAGCAACTACAGCCGTTTGCATATTGTACACATTATTTTAA
AAACTGGAAAATGTAA
