>Addgene plasmid #23580 | pDONR223-PRKD3 | addgene partial sequence | sequence record 29416 | 23580 with M13pUC-fwd
GCTCGGGCCCAATAATGATTTTATTTTGACTGATAGTGACCTGTTCGTTGCAACAAATTGATGAGCAATG
CTTTTTTATAATGCCAACTTTGTACAAGAAAAGTTGGGTACATTTTCCAGTTTTTAAAATAATGTGTTCA
ATATGCAAACGGCTGTAGTTGCTTACCTCCATAAACGATGCCAAACTGGCCTGAACCAAGCACCTCATCT
GCAAAGATCTGGTAAACAGTACTGATATCCACATTCTCCTGAATCTGACAATTAGATACAGAGATACTTG
TAGACAAATCTTTGTGATCTTTCCCTCGCCCTGGAGAAGTGCAAACACTTGCTTGAGGAGTAACAGGCAT
GAGGGCTTGGCGAATTGCTTTTTCCCAGCTCTGTGCTACATCAAGTCCAACTCCAGTGGCAGCAAGAACA
GGATTATGAGAGCTGTCCCCATTGTTCTCACCAACGAAGTATACCATAGTATCAGTAATGATTTCAAAAC
AGTGTGGATTGCTGCCTTGTGAAATGTTTGTGAAATCTCGTGGTGAAGATATGCGGAGAATTTCTGAAAG
TGGAATTTCCTTATAATA
